>Addgene plasmid #31504 | L4440-daf-16b | depositor partial sequence | sequence record 38237 | L4440-daf-16b sequence 534 bps
TCCGCCGGAGCCACGTGGCAGGTGTTACACGTGGCCAATGCAACAATACATCTATCAGGAATCGTCAGCA
ACCATTCCCCATCACCATTTAAATCAACACAACAATCCGTATCATCCAATGCATCCTCATCATCAATTAC
CTCATATGCAACAACTTCCTCAACCTCTATTGAATCTTAACATGACGACGTTAACATCTTCTGGCAGTTC
CGTGGCCAGTTCCATTGGAGGCGGAGCTCAATGCTCTCCGTGCGCGTCGGGCTCCTCGACCGCTGCAACA
AATTCCTCTCAACAGCAGCAGACCGTTGGTCAAATGCTTGCTGCATCGGTGCCTTGTTCTTCATCTGGCA
TGACACTTGGAATGTCACTTAATCTGTCACAAGGCGGTGGTCCAATGCCGGCAAAAAAGAAGCGTTGTCG
TAAGAAGCCAACCGATCAATTGGCACAGAAGAAACCGAATCCATGGGGTGAGGAATCCTATTCGGATATC
ATTGCCAAAGCATTGGAATCGGCGCCAGACGGAAGGCTTAAACT
