>Addgene plasmid #31504 | L4440-daf-16b | addgene partial sequence | sequence record 38334 | pBluescriptSK
GTGTTACACGTGGCCAATGCAACAATACATCTATCAGGAATCGTCAGCAACCATTCCCCATCACCATTTA
AATCAACACAACAATCCGTATCATCCAATGCATCCTCATCATCAATTACCTCATATGCAACAACTTCCTC
AACCTCTATTGAATCTTAACATGACGACGTTAACATCTTCTGGCAGTTCCGTGGCCAGTTCCATTGGAGG
CGGAGCTCAATGCTCTCCGTGCGCGTCGGGCTCCTCGACCGCTGCAACAAATTCCTCTCAACAGCAGCAG
ACCGTTGGTCAAATGCTTGCTGCATCGGTGCCTTGTTCTTCATCTGGCATGACACTTGGAATGTCACTTA
ATCTGTCACAAGGCGGTGGTCCAATGCCGGCAAAAAAGAAGCGTTGTCGTAAGAAGCCAACCGATCAATT
GGCACAGAGGAAACCGAATCCATGGGGTGAGGAATCCTATTCGGATATCATTGCCAAAGCATTGGAATCG
GCGCCAGACGGAAAGCTTATCGATACCGTCGACCTCGAGGGGGGGCCCGGTACCCAATTCGCCCTATAGT
GAGTCGTATTACGCGCGCTCACTGGCCGTCGTTTTACAACGTCGTGACTGGGAAAACCCTGGCGTTACCC
AACTTAATCGCCTTGCAGCACATCCCCCTTTCGCCAGCTGGCGTAATAGCGAAGAGGCCCGCACCGATCG
CCCTTCCCAACAGTTGCGCAGCCTGAATGGCGAATGGG
[124 nt withheld, positions 739-862]
C
[45 nt withheld, positions 864-908]
