[The description below was written by a language model from this plasmid's Addgene catalogue record.]
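Description:
L4440-daf-16b is an RNAi plasmid built on the L4440 backbone (2790 bp without insert), the standard feeding-RNAi vector for Caenorhabditis elegans. It is propagated in E. coli under ampicillin selection and is recorded as low copy. No feature table is supplied with the record, so the regulatory elements are not listed explicitly. L4440 is generally known for a multiple cloning site flanked by two convergent T7 promoters, an arrangement that lets both strands of the cloned fragment be transcribed to form double-stranded RNA in a bacterial host expressing T7 polymerase.

The insert is a 531 bp fragment described as specific to daf-16b, one isoform of the C. elegans daf-16 gene (R13H8.1), which encodes a FOXO-family transcription factor central to insulin/IGF-like signalling, dauer formation and lifespan control. The fragment was cloned by restriction digestion between HindIII at the 5′ end and NheI at the 3′ end, and both sites remain intact. Because the fragment targets isoform-specific sequence, the construct is intended to knock down daf-16b selectively rather than all daf-16 transcripts. This fits the associated study, which examined how different DAF-16 isoforms contribute to longevity.

The repository's sequencing found two nucleotide mismatches within the insert relative to the depositor's reference sequence. These are noted as not being a concern for function, which is plausible for a dsRNA trigger of this length. The typical use is isoform-specific RNAi in worms to dissect the roles of daf-16 isoforms in ageing and related phenotypes.
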