Addgene plasmid #31504: L4440-daf-16b
Depositing lab: Heidi Tissenbaum. Depositing organization: University of Massachusetts, Worcester. Publication: A new DAF-16 isoform regulates longevity. Kwon ES, Narasimhan SD, Yen K, Tissenbaum HA. Nature. 2010 Jul 22. 466(7305):498-502. 10.1038/nature09184 PubMed 20613724.
Backbone
  Vector backbone: L4440
  Backbone size w/o insert (bp): 2790
  Vector type: RNAi
Growth in bacteria
  Bacterial resistance: Ampicillin, 100 μg/mL
  Growth temperature: 37°C
  Growth strain: DH5alpha
  Copy number: Low Copy
Gene/Insert
  Gene/Insert name: daf-16b specific
  gRNA/shRNA sequence: see View Sequences link below
  Species: C. elegans (nematode)
  Insert size (bp): 531
  Entrez Gene: daf-16 (a.k.a. CELE_R13H8.1)
  Cloning method: Restriction Enzyme; 5′ cloning site HindIII (not destroyed); 3′ cloning site NheI (not destroyed)
  Sequencing primers: 5′ NA; 3′ M13-F20
Terms and licenses: Academic/Nonprofit Terms; Industry Terms: Not Available to Industry
Depositor comments: Please note that Addgene's sequencing results found two nucleotide mismatches at bp# 450 & 525 when compared to the sequence provided by the depositing scientist. These mismatches are not a concern for the function of the plasmid.
How to cite: L4440-daf-16b was a gift from Heidi Tissenbaum (Addgene plasmid # 31504 ; http://n2t.net/addgene:31504 ; RRID:Addgene_31504)
